>Addgene plasmid #18260 | T4 Lysozyme I27M WT* | addgene partial sequence | sequence record 24047 | 3primeUP
CGAAAAGCCCGCTCATTAGGCGGGCTCAGATCTGCTCATGTTTGACAGCTTATCATCGATAAGCTTCGGC
AATAAATTCTTGATATGTTTTCATATGTTTCCTTTAAATATTTTAATTAGTAATTGTCTATTCAAGTAAT
TGTGAATATACTATCACAATTCCAAGAGAAAGTAAACAGCTTTATAGATTTTTATACGCGTCCCAAGTGC
CAGTTCTAAACGTTGTAATGACTCGTTTTGCGCGATTAGGTGTTTGATTATACCATCTACTTTTAGCTAA
GTTAACTGCTGCTTCATCCCAGCGTTTTTGTTGAAGCATACGTAAAGAGTTAGTAAATCCTGCCACACCG
GTTTCTCCCATTTGGAAAACCATATTAATCAATGCAGCGCGACGAACCGCATCAAGAGAATCATAAACCG
GTTTTAATTTAGCATTTCTCAGAATTCCGCGAACAGCAGCATCAACATCCTGATTAAAGAGTTTTTCAGC
CTCATCTTTTGTAATTACACCATTAGTATTACGCCCAATAGCTTTATCTAATTCAGATTTAGCAGCATTA
AGTGATGGACTTTTTGTAAGCAAATGACCGATGCCCATAGTGTAATAGCCTTCTGTGTCTTTATAGATTT
TAAGTCTAAGACCTTCATCTATACGTAACATTTCAAATATATTCATAATACCTCCTAAGCATCGATGGAT
CCTGTTTCCTGTGTGAAATTGTTATCCGCTCACATTCCACACATTATACGAGCCGATGATANTGTCACAG
GGGATGGGGAGTAGCTGANCTGTTCTGGNGAATGTANCGNCCATCACCATAANAGCGAGATATGCACNGG
GATGGNNANC
