[The description below was written by a language model from this plasmid's Addgene catalogue record.]
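Description:
T4 Lysozyme I27M WT* is a bacterial expression plasmid built on the pHS1403 backbone (about 5 kb without insert) and carrying a mutant form of the bacteriophage T4 lysozyme gene (gene e). It is maintained in E. coli as a high-copy plasmid under ampicillin selection. The record does not name the origin of replication or the promoter that drives expression, and no feature table is provided, so the regulatory architecture of the backbone cannot be described from the available information.

The insert is roughly 600 bp and was cloned as a BamHI–HindIII fragment, with both restriction sites preserved. According to the depositor's notes, the BamHI site lies 27 bp upstream of the start codon and the HindIII site 115 bp downstream of the stop codon, so the fragment includes short flanking untranslated sequence around the coding region and can be excised or transferred intact. The encoded protein carries the substitution I27M, replacing isoleucine 27 with methionine. The "WT*" designation indicates the background in which the mutation was made; in the T4 lysozyme literature this label conventionally refers to the cysteine-free pseudo-wild-type protein, although the record itself does not spell out the background substitutions. No affinity tags, fusion partners or reporters are listed.

The record does not state an intended purpose, but the design fits production of recombinant mutant lysozyme in bacteria. Single-site variants of this kind are typically used in studies of protein stability, folding and structure, comparing the mutant with the reference protein.
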