Addgene plasmid #18260: T4 Lysozyme I27M WT*
Depositing lab: Brian Matthews. Depositing organization: University of Oregon.
Backbone
  Vector backbone: pHS1403
  Backbone size w/o insert (bp): 5000
  Vector type: Bacterial Expression
Growth in bacteria
  Bacterial resistance: Ampicillin, 100 μg/mL
  Growth temperature: 37°C
  Growth strain: DH5alpha
  Copy number: High Copy
Gene/Insert
  Gene/Insert name: T4 Lysozyme (alt name: NT12/TA)
  Species: Bacteriophage T4
  Insert size (bp): 600
  Mutation: I27M WT*
  GenBank ID: NP_049736
  Entrez Gene: e (a.k.a. T4p123)
  Cloning method: Restriction Enzyme; 5′ cloning site BamHI (not destroyed); 3′ cloning site HindIII (not destroyed)
  Sequencing primers: 5′ na; 3′ GGCGTATCACGAGGCCC
Terms and licenses: Academic/Nonprofit Terms; Industry Terms: Not Available to Industry
Depositor comments: The BamHI site is 27 bp from the ATG and the HindIII site is 115 bp from the stop.
How to cite: T4 Lysozyme I27M WT* was a gift from Brian Matthews (Addgene plasmid # 18260 ; http://n2t.net/addgene:18260 ; RRID:Addgene_18260)
